>Addgene plasmid #237151 | NanoBRET Assay Vector, CKS1B | addgene full sequence | sequence record 473386 | Addgene NGS Result
TCAATATTGGCCATTAGCCATATTATTCATTGGTTATATAGCATAAATCAATATTGGCTATTGGCCATTG
CATACGTTGTATCTATATCATAATATGTACATTTATATTGGCTCATGTCCAATATGACCGCCATGTTGGC
ATTGATTATTGACTAGTTATTAATAGTAATCAATTACGGGGTCATTAGTTCATAGCCCATATATGGAGTT
CCGCGTTACATAACTTACGGTAAATGGCCCGCCTGGCTGACCGCCCAACGACCCCCGCCCATTGACGTCA
ATAATGACGTATGTTCCCATAGTAACGCCAATAGGGACTTTCCATTGACGTCAATGGGTGGAGTATTTAC
GGTAAACTGCCCACTTGGCAGTACATCAAGTGTATCATATGCCAAGTCCGCCCCCTATTGACGTCAATGA
CGGTAAATGGCCCGCCTGGCATTATGCCCAGTACATGACCTTACGGGACTTTCCTACTTGGCAGTACATC
TACGTATTAGTCATCGCTATTACCATGGTGATGCGGTTTTGGCAGTACACCAATGGGCGTGGATAGCGGT
TTGACTCACGGGGATTTCCAAGTCTCCACCCCATTGACGTCAATGGGAGTTTGTTTTGGCACCAAAATCA
ACGGGACTTTCCAAAATGTCGTAATAACCCCGCCCCGTTGACGCAAATGGGCGGTAGGCGTGTACGGTGG
GAGGTCTATATAAGCAGAGCTGGTTTAGTGAACCGTCAGATCACTAGAAGCTTTATTGCGGTAGTTTATC
ACAGTTAAATTGCTAACGCAGTCAGTGCTTCTGACACAACAGTCTCGAACTTAAGCTGCAGAAGTTGGTC
GTGAGGCACTGGGCAGGTAAGTATCAAGGTTACAAGACAGGTTTAAGGAGACCAATAGAAACTGGGCTTG
TCGAGACAGAGAAGACTCTTGCGTTTCTGATAGGCACCTATTGGTCTTACTGACATCCACTTTGCCTTTC
TCTCCACAGGTGTCCACTCCCAGTTCAATTACAGCTCTTAAGGCTAGAGTATTAATACGACTCACTATAG
GGCTAGCAAAGCCACCATGGCAGAAATCGGTACTGGCTTTCCATTCGACCCCCATTATGTGGAAGTCCTG
GGCGAGCGCATGCACTACGTCGATGTTGGTCCGCGCGATGGCACCCCTGTGCTGTTCCTGCACGGTAACC
CGACCTCCTCCTACGTGTGGCGCAACATCATCCCGCATGTTGCACCGACCCATCGCTGCATTGCTCCAGA
CCTGATCGGTATGGGCAAATCCGACAAACCAGACCTGGGTTATTTCTTCGACGACCACGTCCGCTTCATG
GATGCCTTCATCGAAGCCCTGGGTCTGGAAGAGGTCGTCCTGGTCATTCACGACTGGGGCTCCGCTCTGG
GTTTCCACTGGGCCAAGCGCAATCCAGAGCGCGTCAAAGGTATTGCATTTATGGAGTTCATCCGCCCTAT
CCCGACCTGGGACGAATGGCCAGAATTTGCCCGCGAGACCTTCCAGGCCTTCCGCACCACCGACGTCGGC
CGCAAGCTGATCATCGATCAGAACGTTTTTATCGAGGGTACGCTGCCGATGGGTGTCGTCCGCCCGCTGA
CTGAAGTCGAGATGGACCATTACCGCGAGCCGTTCCTGAATCCTGTTGACCGCGAGCCACTGTGGCGCTT
CCCAAACGAGCTGCCAATCGCCGGTGAGCCAGCGAACATCGTCGCGCTGGTCGAAGAATACATGGACTGG
CTGCACCAGTCCCCTGTCCCGAAGCTGCTGTTCTGGGGCACCCCAGGCGTTCTGATCCCACCGGCCGAAG
CCGCTCGCCTGGCCAAAAGCCTGCCTAACTGCAAGGCTGTGGACATCGGCCCGGGTCTGAATCTGCTGCA
AGAAGACAACCCGGACCTGATCGGCAGCGAGATCGCGCGCTGGCTGTCGACGCTCGAGATTTCCGGCGAG
CCAACCACTGAGGATCTGTACTTTCAGAGCGATAACGCGATCGCC
[240 nt withheld, positions 2006-2245]
TAAACGAATTCGGGCTCGGTACCCGGGGATCCTCTAGAGTCGACCTGCAGGCATGCAAGCTGATCCGGCT
GCTAACAAAGCCCGAAAGGAAGCTGAGTTGGCTGCTGCCACCGCTGAGCAATAACTAGCATAACCCCTTG
GGGCGGCCGCTTCGAGCAGACATGATAAGATACATTGATGAGTTTGGACAAACCACAACTAGAATGCAGT
GAAAAAAATGCTTTATTTGTGAAATTTGTGATGCTATTGCTTTATTTGTAACCATTATAAGCTGCAATAA
ACAAGTTAACAACAACAATTGCATTCATTTTATGTTTCAGGTTCAGGGGGAGATGTGGGAGGTTTTTTTA
AGCAAGTAAAACCTCTACAAATGTGGTAAAATCGAATTCTAATGGATCCTCTTTGCGCTTGCGTTTTCCC
TTGTCCAGATAGCCCAGTAGCTGACATTCATCCGGGGTCAGCACCGTTTCTGCGGACTGGCTTTCTACGT
AATGGTTTCTTAGACGTCAGGTGGCACTTTTCGGGGAAATGTGCGCGGAACCCCTATTTGTTTATTTTTC
TAAATACATTCAAATATGTATCCGCTCATGAGACAATAACCCTGATAAATGCTTCAATAATATTGAAAAA
GGAAGAGTATGAGTATTCAACATTTCCGTGTCGCCCTTATTCCCTTTTTTGCGGCATTTTGCCTTCCTGT
TTTTGCTCACCCAGAAACGCTGGTGAAAGTAAAAGATGCTGAAGATCAGTTGGGTGCACGAGTGGGTTAC
ATCGAACTGGATCTCAACAGCGGTAAGATCCTTGAGAGTTTTCGCCCCGAAGAACGTTTTCCAATGATGA
GCACTTTCAAAGTTCTGCTATGTGGCGCGGTATTATCCCGTATTGACGCCGGGCAAGAGCAACTCGGTCG
CCGCATACACTATTCTCAGAATGACTTGGTTGAGTACTCACCAGTCACAGAAAAGCATCTTACGGATGGC
ATGACAGTAAGAGAATTATGCAGTGCTGCCATAACCATGAGTGATAACACTGCGGCCAACTTACTTCTGA
CAACTATCGGAGGACCGAAGGAGCTAACCGCTTTTTTGCACAACATGGGGGATCATGTAACTCGCCTTGA
TCGTTGGGAACCGGAGCTGAATGAAGCCATACCAAACGACGAGCGTGACACCACGATGCCTGTAGCAATG
GCAACAACGTTGCGCAAACTATTAACTGGCGAACTACTTACTCTAGCTTCCCGGCAACAATTAATAGACT
GGATGGAGGCGGATAAAGTTGCAGGACCACTTCTGCGCTCGGCCCTTCCGGCTGGCTGGTTTATTGCTGA
TAAATCTGGAGCCGGTGAGCGTGGGTCTCGCGGTATCATTGCAGCACTGGGGCCAGATGGTAAGCCCTCC
CGTATCGTAGTTATCTACACGACGGGGAGTCAGGCAACTATGGATGAACGAAATAGACAGATCGCTGAGA
TAGGTGCCTCACTGATTAAGCATTGGTAATTCGAAATGACCGACCAAGCGACGCCCAACCGGTATCAGCT
CACTCAAAGGCGGTAATACGGTTATCCACAGAATCAGGGGATAACGCAGGAAAGAACATGTGAGCAAAAG
GCCAGCAAAAGGCCAGGAACCGTAAAAAGGCCGCGTTGCTGGCGTTTTTCCATAGGCTCCGCCCCCCTGA
CGAGCATCACAAAAATCGACGCTCAAGTCAGAGGTGGCGAAACCCGACAGGACTATAAAGATACCAGGCG
TTTCCCCCTGGAAGCTCCCTCGTGCGCTCTCCTGTTCCGACCCTGCCGCTTACCGGATACCTGTCCGCCT
TTCTCCCTTCGGGAAGCGTGGCGCTTTCTCATAGCTCACGCTGTAGGTATCTCAGTTCGGTGTAGGTCGT
TCGCTCCAAGCTGGGCTGTGTGCACGAACCCCCCGTTCAGCCCGACCGCTGCGCCTTATCCGGTAACTAT
CGTCTTGAGTCCAACCCGGTAAGACACGACTTATCGCCACTGGCAGCAGCCACTGGTAACAGGATTAGCA
GAGCGAGGTATGTAGGCGGTGCTACAGAGTTCTTGAAGTGGTGGCCTAACTACGGCTACACTAGAAGGAC
AGTATTTGGTATCTGCGCTCTGCTGAAGCCAGTTACCTTCGGAAAAAGAGTTGGTAGCTCTTGATCCGGC
AAACAAACCACCGCTGGTAGCGGTGGTTTTTTTGTTTGCAAGCAGCAGATTACGCGCAGAAAAAAAGGAT
TTCAAGAAGATCCTTTGATCTTTTCTACGGGGTCTGACGCTCAGTGGAACGAAAACTCACGTTAAGGGAT
TTTGGTCATGAGATTATCAAAAAGGATCTTCACCTAGATCCTTTTATAGTCCGGAAATACAGGAACGCAC
GCTGGATGGCCCTTCGCTGGGATGGTGAAACCATGAAAAATGGCAGCTTCAGTGGATTAAGTGGGGGTAA
TGTGGCCTGTACCCTCTGGTTGCATAGGTATTCATACGGTTAAAATTTATCAGGCGCGATTGCGGCAGTT
TTTCGGGTGGTTTGTTGCCATTTTTACCTGTCTGCTGCCGTGATCGCGCTGAACGCGTTTTAGCGGTGCG
TACAATTAAGGGATTATGGTAAATCCACTTACTGTCTGCCCTCGTAGCCATCGAGATAAACCGCAGTACT
CCGGCCACGATGCGTCCGGCGTAGAGGATCGAGATCT
Features (pLannotate 1.2.2; 17 found; start..end, strand, type, name):
    140..517     +  enhancer       CMV enhancer: human cytomegalovirus immediate early enhancer
    519..718     +  promoter       CMV promoter: human cytomegalovirus (CMV) immediate early promoter
    857..989     +  intron         chimeric intron: chimera between introns from human β-globin and immunoglobulin heavy chain genes
   1033..1051    +  promoter       T7 promoter: promoter for bacteriophage T7 RNA polymerase
   1067..1957    +  CDS            HaloTag®: modified bacterial dehalogenase that forms covalent bonds with chloroalkane derivatives
   1970..1990    +  CDS            TEV site: tobacco etch virus (TEV) protease recognition and cleavage site
   2006..2242    +  CDS            CKS1B (sequence withheld): CKS1_HUMAN - Also known as CKS1. Experimental evidence at protein level: Swiss-Prot protein existence level 1. Binds to the catalytic subunit of the cyclin dependent kinases and is essential for their biological function. From Homo sapiens (Human).
   2251..2306    +  misc_feature   MCS: pUC18/19 multiple cloning site
   2313..2362    +  CDS            SET1 (fragment): solubility-enhancement tag derived from T7 phage gene 10B
   2370..2389    +  terminator     T7 terminator (fragment): transcription terminator for bacteriophage T7 RNA polymerase
   2411..2532    -  polyA_signal   SV40 poly(A) signal: SV40 polyadenylation signal
   2555..2623    -  CDS            large T antigen (fragment): large T antigen from SV40 (simian virus 40)
   2644..2736    -  CDS            tnpA (fragment): TN5P_ECOLX - Also known as tnp. Experimental evidence at protein level: Swiss-Prot protein existence level 1. Mediates transposition of transposon Tn5 by a 'cut and paste' mechanism. First, the monomeric transposase binds the 19 bp inverted DNA repeats flanking the transposon. Then, dimerization of the DNA- bound transposase creates a synaptic DNA complex. After nicking of the first DNA strand, excision of the transposon proceeds through a series of intermediates. The transposase then mediates the insertion of the transposon at a new site by strand transfer. The activity of the wild- type tran
   2779..2883    +  promoter       AmpR promoter: bla
   2884..3744    +  CDS            AmpR: β-lactamase; bla; confers resistance to ampicillin, carbenicillin, and related antibiotics
   3902..4490    -  rep_origin     ori: high-copy-number ColE1/pMB1/pBR322/pUC origin of replication
   4606..4889    +  misc_feature   cer region: ColE1-derived recombination site that helps to maintain plasmids as monomers
