[The description below was written by a language model from this plasmid's Addgene catalogue record and pLannotate feature annotations shown in this document.]
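Description:
NanoBRET Assay Vector, CKS1B is a mammalian expression plasmid of about 4.9 kb built on the pFN21A HaloTag CMV Flexi Vector backbone. It expresses human CKS1B, with no recorded mutations, as a fusion carrying HaloTag at its N terminus. In bacteria it is maintained at high copy through a ColE1/pUC-type origin and selected with ampicillin via the β-lactamase gene and its own promoter. A ColE1-derived cer region is also annotated; this recombination site helps resolve plasmid multimers so the plasmid is inherited stably as monomers. No mammalian selection marker is annotated, which suggests transient transfection, although the record does not say so explicitly.

The expression cassette begins with the human cytomegalovirus immediate early enhancer and promoter. A chimeric β-globin/immunoglobulin heavy chain intron follows, an element that generally improves transcript processing and expression. A T7 promoter sits just upstream of the open reading frame and could allow transcription by T7 RNA polymerase, with a fragment of the T7 terminator annotated downstream. The coding region consists of HaloTag, a modified bacterial dehalogenase that bonds covalently to chloroalkane ligands, then a TEV protease recognition site in the linker, then CKS1B, a small protein that binds the catalytic subunit of cyclin-dependent kinases. An SV40 polyadenylation signal lies downstream, annotated on the opposite strand. The short SET1, large T antigen and Tn5 transposase hits are fragments and probably backbone remnants rather than functional parts.

In NanoBRET assays, a HaloTag fusion labelled with a fluorescent chloroalkane ligand typically serves as the energy acceptor, paired with a NanoLuc-tagged partner to monitor protein interactions in live cells. The record does not name a partner for CKS1B.
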