Addgene plasmid #237151: NanoBRET Assay Vector, CKS1B
Purpose: Express HaloTag(R)-CKS1B Fusion Protein in Mammalian Cells under a CMV promoter
Depositing lab: Promega Corporation.
Backbone
  Vector backbone: pFN21A HaloTag(R) CMV Flexi(R) Vector
  Vector type: Mammalian Expression
Growth in bacteria
  Bacterial resistance: Ampicillin, 100 μg/mL
  Growth temperature: 37°C
  Growth strain: DH5alpha
  Copy number: High Copy
Gene/Insert
  Gene/Insert name: CKS1B
  Species: H. sapiens (human)
  Mutation: None
  Entrez Gene: CKS1B (a.k.a. CKS1, PNAS-16, PNAS-18, ckshs1)
  Promoter: CMV
  Tag / fusion protein: HaloTag (R) (N terminal on backbone)
  Cloning method: Other
Terms and licenses: Academic/Nonprofit Terms; Industry Terms
How to cite: NanoBRET Assay Vector, CKS1B was a gift from Promega Corporation (Addgene plasmid # 237151 ; http://n2t.net/addgene:237151 ; RRID:Addgene_237151)
